>Addgene plasmid #186889 | pLenti-CMV-FLAG-orangutan cGASdeltaN-OMM | addgene full sequence | sequence record 366449 | Addgene NGS Result
TCGGGGAAATGTGCGCGGAACCCCTATTTGTTTATTTTTCTAAATACATTCAAATATGTATCCGCTCATG
AGACAATAACCCTGATAAATGCTTCAATAATATTGAAAAAGGAAGAGTATGAGTATTCAACATTTCCGTG
TCGCCCTTATTCCCTTTTTTGCGGCATTTTGCCTTCCTGTTTTTGCTCACCCAGAAACGCTGGTGAAAGT
AAAAGATGCTGAAGATCAGTTGGGTGCACGAGTGGGTTACATCGAACTGGATCTCAACAGCGGTAAGATC
CTTGAGAGTTTTCGCCCCGAAGAACGTTTTCCAATGATGAGCACTTTTAAAGTTCTGCTATGTGGCGCGG
TATTATCCCGTATTGACGCCGGGCAAGAGCAACTCGGTCGCCGCATACACTATTCTCAGAATGACTTGGT
TGAGTACTCACCAGTCACAGAAAAGCATCTTACGGATGGCATGACAGTAAGAGAATTATGCAGTGCTGCC
ATAACCATGAGTGATAACACTGCGGCCAACTTACTTCTGACAACGATCGGAGGACCGAAGGAGCTAACCG
CTTTTTTGCACAACATGGGGGATCATGTAACTCGCCTTGATCGTTGGGAACCGGAGCTGAATGAAGCCAT
ACCAAACGACGAGCGTGACACCACGATGCCTGTAGCAATGGCAACAACGTTGCGCAAACTATTAACTGGC
GAACTACTTACTCTAGCTTCCCGGCAACAATTAATAGACTGGATGGAGGCGGATAAAGTTGCAGGACCAC
TTCTGCGCTCGGCCCTTCCGGCTGGCTGGTTTATTGCTGATAAATCTGGAGCCGGTGAGCGTGGGTCTCG
CGGTATCATTGCAGCACTGGGGCCAGATGGTAAGCCCTCCCGTATCGTAGTTATCTACACGACGGGGAGT
CAGGCAACTATGGATGAACGAAATAGACAGATCGCTGAGATAGGTGCCTCACTGATTAAGCATTGGTAAC
TGTCAGACCAAGTTTACTCATATATACTTTAGATTGATTTAAAACTTCATTTTTAATTTAAAAGGATCTA
GGTGAAGATCCTTTTTGATAATCTCATGACCAAAATCCCTTAACGTGAGTTTTCGTTCCACTGAGCGTCA
GACCCCGTAGAAAAGATCAAAGGATCTTCTTGAGATCCTTTTTTTCTGCGCGTAATCTGCTGCTTGCAAA
CAAAAAAACCACCGCTACCAGCGGTGGTTTGTTTGCCGGATCAAGAGCTACCAACTCTTTTTCCGAAGGT
AACTGGCTTCAGCAGAGCGCAGATACCAAATACTGTTCTTCTAGTGTAGCCGTAGTTAGGCCACCACTTC
AAGAACTCTGTAGCACCGCCTACATACCTCGCTCTGCTAATCCTGTTACCAGTGGCTGCTGCCAGTGGCG
ATAAGTCGTGTCTTACCGGGTTGGACTCAAGACGATAGTTACCGGATAAGGCGCAGCGGTCGGGCTGAAC
GGGGGGTTCGTGCACACAGCCCAGCTTGGAGCGAACGACCTACACCGAACTGAGATACCTACAGCGTGAG
CTATGAGAAAGCGCCACGCTTCCCGAAGGGAGAAAGGCGGACAGGTATCCGGTAAGCGGCAGGGTCGGAA
CAGGAGAGCGCACGAGGGAGCTTCCAGGGGGAAACGCCTGGTATCTTTATAGTCCTGTCGGGTTTCGCCA
CCTCTGACTTGAGCGTCGATTTTTGTGATGCTCGTCAGGGGGGCGGAGCCTATGGAAAAACGCCAGCAAC
GCGGCCTTTTTACGGTTCCTGGCCTTTTGCTGGCCTTTTGCTCACATGTTCTTTCCTGCGTTATCCCCTG
ATTCTGTGGATAACCGTATTACCGCCTTTGAGTGAGCTGATACCGCTCGCCGCAGCCGAACGACCGAGCG
CAGCGAGTCAGTGAGCGAGGAAGCGGAAGAGCGCCCAATACGCAAACCGCCTCTCCCCGCGCGTTGGCCG
ATTCATTAATGCAGCTGGCACGACAGGTTTCCCGACTGGAAAGCGGGCAGTGAGCGCAACGCAATTAATG
TGAGTTAGCTCACTCATTAGGCACCCCAGGCTTTACACTTTATGCTTCCGGCTCGTATGTTGTGTGGAAT
TGTGAGCGGATAACAATTTCACACAGGAAACAGCTATGACCATGATTACGCCAAGCGCGCAATTAACCCT
CACTAAAGGGAACAAAAGCTGGAGCTGCAAGCTTAATGTAGTCTTATGCAATACTCTTGTAGTCTTGCAA
CATGGTAACGATGAGTTAGCAACATGCCTTACAAGGAGAGAAAAAGCACCGTGCATGCCGATTGGTGGAA
GTAAGGTGGTACGATCGTGCCTTATTAGGAAGGCAACAGACGGGTCTGACATGGATTGGACGAACCACTG
AATTGCCGCATTGCAGAGATATTGTATTTAAGTGCCTAGCTCGATACATAAACGGGTCTCTCTGGTTAGA
CCAGATCTGAGCCTGGGAGCTCTCTGGCTAACTAGGGAACCCACTGCTTAAGCCTCAATAAAGCTTGCCT
TGAGTGCTTCAAGTAGTGTGTGCCCGTCTGTTGTGTGACTCTGGTAACTAGAGATCCCTCAGACCCTTTT
AGTCAGTGTGGAAAATCTCTAGCAGTGGCGCCCGAACAGGGACTTGAAAGCGAAAGGGAAACCAGAGGAG
CTCTCTCGACGCAGGACTCGGCTTGCTGAAGCGCGCACGGCAAGAGGCGAGGGGCGGCGACTGGTGAGTA
CGCCAAAAATTTTGACTAGCGGAGGCTAGAAGGAGAGAGATGGGTGCGAGAGCGTCAGTATTAAGCGGGG
GAGAATTAGATCGCGATGGGAAAAAATTCGGTTAAGGCCAGGGGGAAAGAAAAAATATAAATTAAAACAT
ATAGTATGGGCAAGCAGGGAGCTAGAACGATTCGCAGTTAATCCTGGCCTGTTAGAAACATCAGAAGGCT
GTAGACAAATACTGGGACAGCTACAACCATCCCTTCAGACAGGATCAGAAGAACTTAGATCATTATATAA
TACAGTAGCAACCCTCTATTGTGTGCATCAAAGGATAGAGATAAAAGACACCAAGGAAGCTTTAGACAAG
ATAGAGGAAGAGCAAAACAAAAGTAAGACCACCGCACAGCAAGCGGCCGCTGATCTTCAGACCTGGAGGA
GGAGATATGAGGGACAATTGGAGAAGTGAATTATATAAATATAAAGTAGTAAAAATTGAACCATTAGGAG
TAGCACCCACCAAGGCAAAGAGAAGAGTGGTGCAGAGAGAAAAAAGAGCAGTGGGAATAGGAGCTTTGTT
CCTTGGGTTCTTGGGAGCAGCAGGAAGCACTATGGGCGCAGCGTCAATGACGCTGACGGTACAGGCCAGA
CAATTATTGTCTGGTATAGTGCAGCAGCAGAACAATTTGCTGAGGGCTATTGAGGCGCAACAGCATCTGT
TGCAACTCACAGTCTGGGGCATCAAGCAGCTCCAGGCAAGAATCCTGGCTGTGGAAAGATACCTAAAGGA
TCAACAGCTCCTGGGGATTTGGGGTTGCTCTGGAAAACTCATTTGCACCACTGCTGTGCCTTGGAATGCT
AGTTGGAGTAATAAATCTCTGGAACAGATTTGGAATCACACGACCTGGATGGAGTGGGACAGAGAAATTA
ACAATTACACAAGCTTAATACACTCCTTAATTGAAGAATCGCAAAACCAGCAAGAAAAGAATGAACAAGA
ATTATTGGAATTAGATAAATGGGCAAGTTTGTGGAATTGGTTTAACATAACAAATTGGCTGTGGTATATA
AAATTATTCATAATGATAGTAGGAGGCTTGGTAGGTTTAAGAATAGTTTTTGCTGTACTTTCTATAGTGA
ATAGAGTTAGGCAGGGATATTCACCATTATCGTTTCAGACCCACCTCCCAACCCCGAGGGGACCCGACAG
GCCCGAAGGAATAGAAGAAGAAGGTGGAGAGAGAGACAGAGACAGATCCATTCGATTAGTGAACGGATCT
CGACGGTATCGGTTAACTTTTAAAAGAAAAGGGGGGATTGGGGGGTACAGTGCAGGGGAAAGAATAGTAG
ACATAATAGCAACAGACATACAAACTAAAGAATTACAAAAACAAATTACAAAATTCAAAATTTTATCGAT
AAGCTTGGGAGTTCCGCGTTACATAACTTACGGTAAATGGCCCGCCTGGCTGACCGCCCAACGACCCCCG
CCCATTGACGTCAATAATGACGTATGTTCCCATAGTAACGCCAATAGGGACTTTCCATTGACGTCAATGG
GTGGAGTATTTACGGTAAACTGCCCACTTGGCAGTACATCAAGTGTATCATATGCCAAGTACGCCCCCTA
TTGACGTCAATGACGGTAAATGGCCCGCCTGGCATTATGCCCAGTACATGACCTTATGGGACTTTCCTAC
TTGGCAGTACATCTACGTATTAGTCATCGCTATTACCATGGTGATGCGGTTTTGGCAGTACATCAATGGG
CGTGGATAGCGGTTTGACTCACGGGGATTTCCAAGTCTCCACCCCATTGACGTCAATGGGAGTTTGTTTT
GGCACCAAAATCAACGGGACTTTCCAAAATGTCGTAACAACTCCGCCCCATTGACGCAAATGGGCGGTAG
GCGTGTACGGTGGGAGGTCTATATAAGCAGAGCTCGTTTAGTGAACCGTCAGATCGCCTGGAGACGCCAT
CCACGCTGTTTTGACCTCCATAGAAGACACCGACTCTAGACGCCACCATGGATTACAAGGATGACGACGA
TAAGCCTGGGGCCTCGAAGCTCCGGGCGGTTTTGGAGAAGTTGAAGCTCAGCCGCCTGGAAATCTCCAAG
GCGGCGGAGGTGGTGAACAGGGTTGTGGACCACCTGCTGCGCAGACTGCAGAAGTACAACTCCGAGTTCA
GAGGCGTCGGGCTGCTGCGCACCGGGAGCTACTATGAGCACGTGAAGATTTCTGCACCTAATGAATTTGA
TGTCATGTTTAAACTGGAAGTCCCCAGAATTCAACTAGAAGAATATTCCAACACTGGTGCATATTACTTT
GTGAAATTTAAAAGAAATCCGAAAGAAAATCCTCTGAGTCAGTTTTTAGAAGGTGAAATATTATCAGCTT
CTAAGATGCTGTCAAAGTTTAGGAAAATCATTAAGGAAGAAATTAACAACATTAAAGATACAGATGTCAT
CATGAAGAGGAAAAGAGGAGGGAGCCCTGCTGTAACACTTCTTATTAGTGAAGAAATATCTGTGGATATA
ACCCTGGCTTTGGAATCAAAAAGTAGCTGGCCTGCTAGCACCCAAGAAGGCCTGCCCATTAAAAACTGGC
TTTCAGCAAAAGTTAGGAAGCAACTAAGACTAAAGCCATTTTACCTTGTACCCAAGCATGCAAAGGAAGG
AAATGGTTTCCAAGAAGAAACATGGCGGCTATCCTTCTCTCACATCGAAAAGGAAATTTTGAACAATCAT
GGAAAATCTAAAACGTGCTGTGAAGACAAAGAAGTGAAATGTTGCAGGAAAGATTGTTTAAAACTAATGA
AATACCTTTTAGAACAGCTGAAAGAAAGGTTTAAAGACAAAAAACATCTGGATAAATTCTCTTCTTATCA
TGTGAAAACTGCCTTCTTTCACGTATGTACCCAGAACCCTCAAGACAGTCAGTGGGACCCCAAAGACCTG
GGCCTCTGCTTTGATAACTGCGTGACATACTTTCTTCAGTGCCTCAGGACAGAACAACTTGGGAATTATT
TTATTCCTGGATTCAATCTATTCTCTAGCAACTTAATTGACAAAAGAAGTAAAGAATTTCTGACAAAGCA
AATTGAATATGAAAGAAACAATGAGTTTCCAGTTTTTGATGAATTTGAGAGGGAGGTGCCATGCCACAGG
CCCTCACCTGGGGCTCTGTGGCTCCAGGTGGCTGTGACAGGGGTGCTGGTAGTCACACTCCTGGTGGTGC
TGTACCGGCGGCGTCTGCACTAGGTCGACAATCAACCTCTGGATTACAAAATTTGTGAAAGATTGACTGG
TATTCTTAACTATGTTGCTCCTTTTACGCTATGTGGATACGCTGCTTTAATGCCTTTGTATCATGCTATT
GCTTCCCGTATGGCTTTCATTTTCTCCTCCTTGTATAAATCCTGGTTGCTGTCTCTTTATGAGGAGTTGT
GGCCCGTTGTCAGGCAACGTGGCGTGGTGTGCACTGTGTTTGCTGACGCAACCCCCACTGGTTGGGGCAT
TGCCACCACCTGTCAGCTCCTTTCCGGGACTTTCGCTTTCCCCCTCCCTATTGCCACGGCGGAACTCATC
GCCGCCTGCCTTGCCCGCTGCTGGACAGGGGCTCGGCTGTTGGGCACTGACAATTCCGTGGTGTTGTCGG
GGAAGCTGACGTCCTTTCCATGGCTGCTCGCCTGTGTTGCCACCTGGATTCTGCGCGGGACGTCCTTCTG
CTACGTCCCTTCGGCCCTCAATCCAGCGGACCTTCCTTCCCGCGGCCTGCTGCCGGCTCTGCGGCCTCTT
CCGCGTCTTCGCCTTCGCCCTCAGACGAGTCGGATCTCCCTTTGGGCCGCCTCCCCGCCTGGAATTCTAC
CGGGTAGGGGAGGCGCTTTTCCCAAGGCAGTCTGGAGCATGCGCTTTAGCAGCCCCGCTGGGCACTTGGC
GCTACACAAGTGGCCTCTGGCCTCGCACACATTCCACATCCACCGGTAGGCGCCAACCGGCTCCGTTCTT
TGGTGGCCCCTTCGCGCCACCTTCTACTCCTCCCCTAGTCAGGAAGTTCCCCCCCGCCCCGCAGCTCGCG
TCGTGCAGGACGTGACAAATGGAAGTAGCACGTCTCACTAGTCTCGTGCAGATGGACAGCACCGCTGAGC
AATGGAAGCGGGTAGGCCTTTGGGGCAGCGGCCAATAGCAGCTTTGCTCCTTCGCTTTCTGGGCTCAGAG
GCTGGGAAGGGGTGGGTCCGGGGGCGGGCTCAGGGGCGGGGCGGGCGCCCGAAGGTCCTCCGGAGGCCCG
GCATTCTGCACGCTTCAAAAGCGCACGTCTGCCGCGCTGTTCTCCTCTTCCTCATCTCCGGGCCTTTCGA
CCTGCAGCCCAAGCTTACCATGACCGAGTACAAGCCCACGGTGCGCCTCGCCACCCGCGACGACGTCCCC
AGGGCCGTACGCACCCTCGCCGCCGCGTTCGCCGACTACCCCGCCACGCGCCACACCGTCGATCCGGACC
GCCACATCGAGCGGGTCACCGAGCTGCAAGAACTCTTCCTCACGCGCGTCGGGCTCGACATCGGCAAGGT
GTGGGTCGCGGACGACGGCGCCGCGGTGGCGGTCTGGACCACGCCGGAGAGCGTCGAAGCGGGGGCGGTG
TTCGCCGAGATCGGCCCGCGCATGGCCGAGTTGAGCGGTTCCCGGCTGGCCGCGCAGCAACAGATGGAAG
GCCTCCTGGCGCCGCACCGGCCCAAGGAGCCCGCGTGGTTCCTGGCCACCGTCGGCGTCTCGCCCGACCA
CCAGGGCAAGGGTCTGGGCAGCGCCGTCGTGCTCCCCGGAGTGGAGGCGGCCGAGCGCGCCGGGGTGCCC
GCCTTCCTGGAGACCTCCGCGCCCCGCAACCTCCCCTTCTACGAGCGGCTCGGCTTCACCGTCACCGCCG
ACGTCGAGGTGCCCGAAGGACCGCGCACCTGGTGCATGACCCGCAAGCCCGGTGCCTGACGCCCGCCCCA
CGACCCGCAGCGCCCGACCGAAAGGAGCGCACGACCCCATGCATCTCGAGGGCCCGGTACCTTTAAGACC
AATGACTTACAAGGCAGCTGTAGATCTTAGCCACTTTTTAAAAGAAAAGGGGGGACTGGAAGGGCTAGCT
CACTCCCAACGAAGACAAGATCTGCTTTTTGCTTGTACTGGGTCTCTCTGGTTAGACCAGATCTGAGCCT
GGGAGCTCTCTGGCTAACTAGGGAACCCACTGCTTAAGCCTCAATAAAGCTTGCCTTGAGTGCTTCAAGT
AGTGTGTGCCCGTCTGTTGTGTGACTCTGGTAACTAGAGATCCCTCAGACCCTTTTAGTCAGTGTGGAAA
ATCTCTAGCAGTAGTAGTTCATGTCATCTTATTATTCAGTATTTATAACTTGCAAAGAAATGAATATCAG
AGAGTGAGAGGAACTTGTTTATTGCAGCTTATAATGGTTACAAATAAAGCAATAGCATCACAAATTTCAC
AAATAAAGCATTTTTTTCACTGCATTCTAGTTGTGGTTTGTCCAAACTCATCAATGTATCTTATCATGTC
TGGCTCTAGCTATCCCGCCCCTAACTCCGCCCATCCCGCCCCTAACTCCGCCCAGTTCCGCCCATTCTCC
GCCCCATGGCTGACTAATTTTTTTTATTTATGCAGAGGCCGAGGCCGCCTCGGCCTCTGAGCTATTCCAG
AAGTAGTGAGGAGGCTTTTTTGGAGGCCTAGGGACGTACCCAATTCGCCCTATAGTGAGTCGTATTACGC
GCGCTCACTGGCCGTCGTTTTACAACGTCGTGACTGGGAAAACCCTGGCGTTACCCAACTTAATCGCCTT
GCAGCACATCCCCCTTTCGCCAGCTGGCGTAATAGCGAAGAGGCCCGCACCGATCGCCCTTCCCAACAGT
TGCGCAGCCTGAATGGCGAATGGG
[124 nt withheld, positions 8635-8758]
C
[91 nt withheld, positions 8760-8850]
A
[49 nt withheld, positions 8852-8900]
CCTTTGACGTTGGAGTCCACGTTCTTT
[37 nt withheld, positions 8928-8964]
ACCCTATCTCGGTCTATTCTTTTGATTTATAAGGGATTTTGCCGATTTCGGCCTATTGGTTAAAAAATGA
GCTGATTTAACAAAAATTTAACGCGAATTTTAACAAAATATTAACGCTTACAATTTAGGTGGCACTTT
Features (pLannotate 1.2.2; 29 found; start..end, strand, type, name):
     14..118     +  promoter       AmpR promoter: bla
    119..979     +  CDS            AmpR: β-lactamase; bla; confers resistance to ampicillin, carbenicillin, and related antibiotics
   1150..1738    +  rep_origin     ori: high-copy-number ColE1/pMB1/pBR322/pUC origin of replication
   1921..2013    +  CDS            lacI (fragment): lac repressor; lacI; The lac repressor binds to the lac operator to inhibit transcription in E. coli. This inhibition can be relieved by adding lactose or isopropyl-β-D-thiogalactopyranoside (IPTG).
   2026..2047    +  protein_bind   CAP binding site: CAP binding activates transcription in the presence of cAMP. E. coli catabolite activator protein
   2062..2092    +  promoter       lac promoter: promoter for the E. coli lac operon
   2100..2116    +  protein_bind   lac operator: The lac repressor binds to the lac operator to inhibit transcription in E. coli. This inhibition can be relieved by adding lactose or isopropyl-β-D-thiogalactopyranoside (IPTG). lac repressor encoded by lacI
   2161..2179    +  promoter       T3 promoter: promoter for bacteriophage T3 RNA polymerase
   2207..2433    +  promoter       RSV promoter: Rous sarcoma virus enhancer/promoter
   2434..2614    +  LTR            5' LTR (truncated): truncated 5' long terminal repeat (LTR) from HIV-1
   2661..2786    +  misc_feature   HIV-1 Ψ: packaging signal of human immunodeficiency virus type 1
   2770..3133    +  CDS            HIV-1 gag (fragment): gag protein from human immunodeficiency virus 1; gag
   3279..3512    +  misc_feature   RRE: The Rev response element (RRE) of HIV-1 allows for Rev-dependent mRNA export from the nucleus to the cytoplasm.
   3889..3989    +  CDS            Rev (fragment): human immunodeficiency virus 1 (HIV-1) Rev protein; rev; enhances nuclear export of unspliced and incompletely spliced viral mRNAs
   4008..4124    +  misc_feature   cPPT/CTS: central polypurine tract and central termination sequence of HIV-1
   4147..4450    +  enhancer       CMV enhancer: human cytomegalovirus immediate early enhancer
   4451..4654    +  promoter       CMV promoter: human cytomegalovirus (CMV) immediate early promoter
   4756..5856    +  CDS            CGAS (fragment): CGAS_HUMAN - Also known as C6orf150 From Homo sapiens (Human).
   5857..5970    +  CDS            MAVS (fragment): MAVS_HUMAN - Also known as IPS1, KIAA1271, VISA. Experimental evidence at protein level: Swiss-Prot protein existence level 1. Required for innate immune defense against viruses (PubMed:16125763, PubMed:16127453, PubMed:16153868, PubMed:16177806, PubMed:19631370, PubMed:20451243, PubMed:23087404, PubMed:20127681, PubMed:21170385). Acts downstream of DHX33, DDX58/RIG-I and IFIH1/MDA5, which detect intracellular dsRNA produced during viral replication, to coordinate pathways leading to the activation of NF-kappa-B, IRF3 and IRF7, and to the subsequent induction of antiviral cytokines such as IFN
   5980..6568    +  misc_feature   WPRE: woodchuck hepatitis virus posttranscriptional regulatory element
   6582..7069    +  promoter       PGK promoter: mouse phosphoglycerate kinase 1 promoter
   7090..7689    +  CDS            PuroR: puromycin N-acetyltransferase; pac from Streptomyces alboniger; confers resistance to puromycin
   7757..7894    +  CDS            nef (fragment): NEF_HV1LA - Experimental evidence at protein level: Swiss-Prot protein existence level 1. Extracellular Nef protein targets CD4(+) T-lymphocytes for apoptosis by interacting with CXCR4 surface receptors. From Human immunodeficiency virus type 1 group M subtype B (isolate Lai) (HIV-1).
   7880..8060    +  LTR            5' LTR (truncated): truncated 5' long terminal repeat (LTR) from HIV-1
   8132..8253    +  polyA_signal   SV40 poly(A) signal: SV40 polyadenylation signal
   8293..8428    +  rep_origin     SV40 ori: SV40 origin of replication
   8449..8467    -  promoter       T7 promoter: promoter for bacteriophage T7 RNA polymerase
   8475..8630    +  CDS            lacZα (fragment): LacZα fragment of β-galactosidase; lacZ fragment
   8635..9063    +  rep_origin     f1 ori (sequence partly withheld): f1 bacteriophage origin of replication; arrow indicates direction of (+) strand synthesis
