[The description below was written by a language model from this plasmid's Addgene catalogue record and pLannotate feature annotations shown in this document.]
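Description:
pLenti-CMV-FLAG-orangutan cGASdeltaN-OMM is a lentiviral transfer plasmid built on the pLenti CMV GFP Puro backbone, with a sequenced length of about 9.1 kb. It is designed to deliver and stably express a modified orangutan (Pongo abelii) cGAS in mammalian cells by viral transduction. In bacteria it is maintained through a high-copy ColE1/pUC-type origin and selected with ampicillin via the bla gene. An f1 origin, an SV40 origin and remnants of lac/lacZα cloning sequences are also present in the backbone. The viral portion has an RSV promoter driving a truncated HIV-1 5' LTR, followed by the Ψ packaging signal with a gag fragment, the Rev response element for Rev-dependent nuclear export of the genomic RNA, and the cPPT/CTS. A truncated LTR and an SV40 polyadenylation signal lie at the 3' end. This layout is typical of vectors that receive their packaging functions in trans.

The payload sits downstream of the CMV enhancer/promoter and begins with a Kozak sequence. It encodes an N-terminal FLAG tag fused to a cGAS truncation lacking the N-terminal region (residues 158–521), followed by the transmembrane domain of MAVS at the C-terminus. The MAVS segment acts as an anchor that tethers the protein to the outer mitochondrial membrane (the "OMM" in the name). The automated annotation labels the cGAS fragment by homology to the human protein, although the record gives orangutan as its source. A WPRE follows the coding sequence to enhance transcript expression, and a separate PGK promoter drives puromycin N-acetyltransferase for selection of transduced cells. The construct comes from work comparing species-specific self-DNA detection by mammalian cGAS enzymes, consistent with use in testing how the N-terminal deletion and forced localization affect cGAS behaviour.
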