Addgene plasmid #186889: pLenti-CMV-FLAG-orangutan cGASdeltaN-OMM
Purpose: Expression of orangutan cGAS gene in mammalian cells by retroviral transduction
Depositing lab: Jonathan Kagan. Depositing organization: Boston Children's Hospital. Publication: Species-specific self-DNA detection mechanisms by mammalian cyclic GMP-AMP synthases. Mosallanejad K, Kennedy SN, Bahleda KM, Slavik KM, Zhou W, Govande AA, Hancks DC, Kranzusch PJ, Kagan JC. Sci Immunol. 2023 Jan 20;8(79):eabp9765. doi: 10.1126/sciimmunol.abp9765. Epub 2023 Jan 20. PubMed 36662885.
Backbone
  Vector backbone: pLenti CMV GFP Puro
  Backbone manufacturer: Eric Campeau & Paul Kaufman (Addgene plasmid # 17448)
  Backbone size w/o insert (bp): 7867
  Vector type: Lentiviral
  Selectable markers: Puromycin
Growth in bacteria
  Bacterial resistance: Ampicillin, 100 μg/mL
  Growth temperature: 37°C
  Growth strain: NEB Stable
  Copy number: High Copy
Gene/Insert
  Gene/Insert name: Orangutan cGAS truncation mutant (158-521 a.a.) with N-terminal FLAG tag and C-terminal MAVS transmembrane domain fusion (alt names: cGAS; cGASdeltaN)
  Species: Synthetic; Pongo abelii
  Insert size (bp): 1236
  Mutation: N-terminal truncation, MAVS transmembrane domain fusion
  Entrez Gene: CGAS (a.k.a. CR201_G0047729, MB21D1)
  Promoter: CMV
  Tag / fusion protein: FLAG (N terminal on insert)
  Cloning method: Ligation Independent Cloning
  Sequencing primers: 5′ CMV_Fw; 3′ WPRE_Rv
Terms and licenses: Academic/Nonprofit Terms; Industry Terms: Not Available to Industry
Depositor comments: Contains Kozak sequence (gccacc) before start codon. OMM: Outer Mitochondrial Membrane. Please visit https://www.biorxiv.org/content/10.1101/2022.03.09.483681v2 for bioRxiv preprint.
How to cite: pLenti-CMV-FLAG-orangutan cGASdeltaN-OMM was a gift from Jonathan Kagan (Addgene plasmid # 186889 ; http://n2t.net/addgene:186889 ; RRID:Addgene_186889)
